>Addgene plasmid #27300 | Vinculin-venus | addgene full sequence | sequence record 156245 | Addgene NGS Result
GACGGATCGGGAGATCTCCCGATCCCCTATGGTGCACTCTCAGTACAATCTGCTCTGATGCCGCATAGTT
AAGCCAGTATCTGCTCCCTGCTTGTGTGTTGGAGGTCGCTGAGTAGTGCGCGAGCAAAATTTAAGCTACA
ACAAGGCAAGGCTTGACCGACAATTGCATGAAGAATCTGCTTAGGGTTAGGCGTTTTGCGCTGCTTCGCG
ATGTACGGGCCAGATATACGCGTTGACATTGATTATTGACTAGTTATTAATAGTAATCAATTACGGGGTC
ATTAGTTCATAGCCCATATATGGAGTTCCGCGTTACATAACTTACGGTAAATGGCCCGCCTGGCTGACCG
CCCAACGACCCCCGCCCATTGACGTCAATAATGACGTATGTTCCCATAGTAACGCCAATAGGGACTTTCC
ATTGACGTCAATGGGTGGAGTATTTACGGTAAACTGCCCACTTGGCAGTACATCAAGTGTATCATATGCC
AAGTACGCCCCCTATTGACGTCAATGACGGTAAATGGCCCGCCTGGCATTATGCCCAGTACATGACCTTA
TGGGACTTTCCTACTTGGCAGTACATCTACGTATTAGTCATCGCTATTACCATGGTGATGCGGTTTTGGC
AGTACATCAATGGGCGTGGATAGCGGTTTGACTCACGGGGATTTCCAAGTCTCCACCCCATTGACGTCAA
TGGGAGTTTGTTTTGGCACCAAAATCAACGGGACTTTCCAAAATGTCGTAACAACTCCGCCCCATTGACG
CAAATGGGCGGTAGGCGTGTACGGTGGGAGGTCTATATAAGCAGAGCTCTCTGGCTAACTAGAGAACCCA
CTGCTTACTGGCTTATCGAAATTAATACGACTCACTATAGGGAGACCCAAGCTGGCTAGCGTTTAAACTT
AAGCTTGCCATGCCCGTCTTCCACACGCGCACCATCGAGAGCATCTTGGAGCCCGTGGCTCAGCAGATCT
CCCACCTGGTCATCATGCACGAGGAGGGGGAGGTAGACGGCAAGGCCATCCCGGACCTCACCGCCCCCGT
GTCGGCCGTGCAGGCCGCTGTCAGCAACCTGGTGCGGGTTGGAAAAGAAACTGTGCAGACAACAGAAGAC
CAGATCTTGAAAAGGGATATGCCACCAGCATTCATCAAAGTAGAGAATGCCTGCACCAAGCTCGTTCGAG
CAGCCCAGATGCTGCAAGCAGATCCTTATTCAGTACCAGCTCGTGACTACCTAATTGATGGATCAAGAGG
CATCCTTTCTGGAACATCAGACTTACTTCTGACATTTGATGAAGCGGAGGTCCGTAAAATCATCCGTGTC
TGCAAAGGAATATTGGAATATCTGACTGTGGCAGAAGTAGTAGAGACTATGGAGGATTTGGTGACATATA
CAAAGAATCTAGGGCCAGGAATGACAAAGATGGCGAAAATGATCGATGAGAGACAACAGGAATTAACTCA
TCAGGAACATAGGGTTATGCTGGTGAACTCCATGAATACTGTGAAGGAGCTATTGCCTGTACTTATTTCA
GCTATGAAGATCTTTGTAACCACAAAAAACACTAAAAGCCAGGGAATAGAAGAGGCCTTGAAAAATCGCA
ATTTCACAGTAGAGAAAATGAGTGCTGAGATAAATGAAATAATCCGTGTATTACAACTCACTTCCTGGGA
TGAAGATGCCTGGGCCAGCAAGGACACTGAAGCCATGAAAAGAGCTTTAGCCCTAATAGATTCAAAGATG
AACCAGGCAAAAGGCTGGCTGAGAGATCCAAACGCACCTCCAGGGGATGCTGGTGAGCAAGCAATAAGGC
AGATCCTTGATGAAGCTGGAAAAGCAGGAGAATTGTGTGCAGGCAAAGAACGCAGGGAGATTCTGGGAAC
ATGCAAAACTTTGGGCCAAATGACTGATCAACTTGCTGATCTCCGAGCTAGAGGACAGGGTGCTACACCG
ATGGCAATGCAGAAGGCACAGCAGGTGTCACAAGGCCTGGATTTGCTCACTGCAAAAGTGGAGAATGCAG
CCCGGAAATTGGAGGCCATGACAAACTCTAAGCAGGCTATTGCAAAGAAGATTGATGCTGCTCAGAACTG
GCTTGCGGATCCCAACGGCGGAAGTGAAGGAGAAGAACACATTCGAGGAATTATGTCTGAAGCAAGGAAA
GTTGCAGAATTGTGTGAGGAGCCTAAAGAAAGAGATGATATCCTTCGCTCCTTGGGGGAAATCTCTGCTC
TGACAGCTAAGCTGTCAGATCTGCGACGACATGGGAAAGGCGACTCTCCTGAGGCCCGTGCATTGGCCAA
GCAAATAGCTACATCACTTCAGAACTTACAGTCCAAAACAAACAGAGCTGTAGCAAATACTAGGCCAGTT
AAAGCTGCTGTCCATTTGGAGGGCAAGATTGAGCAAGCCCAGAGGTGGATAGATAATCCTACAGTTGATG
ATCGGGGAGTAGGCCAGGCAGCAATTCGGGGTTTGGTTGCAGAAGGTCGTCGTCTAGCCAATGTCATGAT
GGGACCTTATCGTCAGGACCTGCTTGCCAAATGTGACCGTGTAGACCAGCTGGCTGCTCAGCTTGCTGAC
CTTGCAGCAAGAGGGGAAGGAGAGTCTCCTCAGGCTAGGGCAATTGCTGCTCAGCTTCAGGACTCCCTGA
AGGATCTCAAAGCACGGATGCAAGAAGCAATGACCCAGGAGGTGTCTGATGTTTTCAGTGACACTACAAC
CCCTATTAAGTTGTTAGCAGTAGCAGCCACTGCTCCTTCTGATACTCCCAATAGAGAAGAGGTGTTTGAA
GAAAGAGCAGCAAATTTTGAAAACCATGCTGCTAGACTGGGAGCAACAGCAGAAAAAGCAGCTGCAGTTG
GAACTGCTAATAAAACTACTGTGGAAGGCATTCAGGCAACAGTCAAATCTGCAAGGGAGCTTACACCACA
GGTAGTATCGGCTGCTCGAATCCTCCTGAGAAATCCTGGAAATCAAGCTGCTTATGAGCATTTTGAGACA
ATGAAAAACCAATGGATTGATAATGTAGAAAAGATGACAGGGCTGGTGGATGAGGCCATCGATACCAAGT
CTCTGTTGGATGCATCAGAAGAGGCTATTAAGAAGGATCTTGATAAATGTAAAGTTGCAATGGCCAATAT
GCAACCTCAGATGCTGGTAGCTGGAGCCACCAGCATTGCTAGACGAGCGAACCGCATCCTGCTTGTGGCA
AAACGGGAGGTTGAAAATTCAGAAGACCCTAAATTCAGGGAGGCTGTTAAAGCAGCTTCTGATGAGCTGA
GCAAAACCATATCACCGATGGTAATGGATGCTAAAGCTGTAGCAGGAAATATCTCTGATCCTGGTTTGCA
GAAGAGTTTCTTGGATTCTGGATACAGGATTCTGGGAGCTGTGGCCAAAGTCAGAGAAGCCTTTCAGCCT
CAGGAGCCAGACTTTCCCCCTCCTCCTCCTGACCTAGAGCATCTCCATCTGACTGATGAGCTTGCTCCTC
CAAAACCACCACTTCCAGAAGGTGAGGTTCCCCCACCCAGACCACCACCCCCTGAAGAAAAAGATGAGGA
GTTCCCAGAGCAGAAAGCAGGAGAAGCTATTAATCAGCCCATGATGATGGCTGCTAGGCAGTTGCATGAC
GAGGCTCGGAAATGGTCTAGCAAGGGTAACGACATCATTGCTGCTGCTAAACGAATGGCGCTGCTCATGG
CTGAGATGTCACGCCTGGTGCGAGGAGGCAGCGGAAACAAGCGTGCCCTCATCCAGTGTGCAAAAGATAT
TGCTAAGGCATCGGATGAAGTCACTCGATTGGCCAAAGAGGTGGCCAAGCAATGTACTGATAAACGCATT
AGAACAAACCTCTTACAGGTCTGTGAGCGAATCCCAACCATCAGCACGCAGCTCAAAATTCTTTCCACAG
TGAAAGCTACCATGCTGGGCAGGACTAACATCAGCGATGAAGAATCAGAACAGGCAACTGAGATGTTGGT
TCATAACGCCCAGAACCTCATGCAGTCTGTGAAGGAAACTGTGAGAGAAGCTGAAGCAGCATCCATTAAG
ATAAGAACAGATGCCGGATTCACTCTGCGCTGGGTCAGAAAGACCCCATGGTATCAGGAATTCATGGTGA
GCAAGGGCGAGGAGCTGTTCACCGGGGTGGTGCCCATCCTGGTCGAGCTGGACGGCGACGTAAACGGCCA
CAAGTTCAGCGTGTCCGGCGAGGGCGAGGGCGATGCCACCTACGGCAAGCTGACCCTGAAGCTGATCTGC
ACCACCGGCAAGCTGCCCGTGCCCTGGCCCACCCTCGTGACCACCCTGGGCTACGGCCTGCAGTGCTTCG
CCCGCTACCCCGACCACATGAAGCAGCACGACTTCTTCAAGTCCGCCATGCCCGAAGGCTACGTCCAGGA
GCGCACCATCTTCTTCAAGGACGACGGCAACTACAAGACCCGCGCCGAGGTGAAGTTCGAGGGCGACACC
CTGGTGAACCGCATCGAGCTGAAGGGCATCGACTTCAAGGAGGACGGCAACATCCTGGGGCACAAGCTGG
AGTACAACTACAACAGCCACAACGTCTATATCACCGCCGACAAGCAGAAGAACGGCATCAAGGCCAACTT
CAAGATCCGCCACAACATCGAGGACGGCGGCGTGCAGCTCGCCGACCACTACCAGCAGAACACCCCCATC
GGCGACGGCCCCGTGCTGCTGCCCGACAACCACTACCTGAGCTACCAGTCCAAACTGAGCAAAGACCCCA
ACGAGAAGCGCGATCACATGGTCCTGCTGGAGTTCGTGACCGCCGCCGGGATCACTCTCGGCATGGACGA
GCTGTACAAGTAAATCGATTCTAGAGGGCCCGTTTAAACCCGCTGATCAGCCTCGACTGTGCCTTCTAGT
TGCCAGCCATCTGTTGTTTGCCCCTCCCCCGTGCCTTCCTTGACCCTGGAAGGTGCCACTCCCACTGTCC
TTTCCTAATAAAATGAGGAAATTGCATCGCATTGTCTGAGTAGGTGTCATTCTATTCTGGGGGGTGGGGT
GGGGCAGGACAGCAAGGGGGAGGATTGGGAAGACAATAGCAGGCATGCTGGGGATGCGGTGGGCTCTATG
GCTTCTGAGGCGGAAAGAACCAGCTGGGGCTCTAGGGGGTATCCCC
[124 nt withheld, positions 5157-5280]
C
[91 nt withheld, positions 5282-5372]
A
[49 nt withheld, positions 5374-5422]
CCTTTGACGTTGGAGTCCACGTTCTTT
[37 nt withheld, positions 5450-5486]
ACCCTATCTCGGTCTATTCTTTTGATTTATAAGGGATTTTGCCGATTTCGGCCTATTGGTTAAAAAATGA
GCTGATTTAACAAAAATTTAACGCGAATTAATTCTGTGGAATGTGTGTCAGTTAGGGTGTGGAAAGTCCC
CAGGCTCCCCAGCAGGCAGAAGTATGCAAAGCATGCATCTCAATTAGTCAGCAACCAGGTGTGGAAAGTC
CCCAGGCTCCCCAGCAGGCAGAAGTATGCAAAGCATGCATCTCAATTAGTCAGCAACCATAGTCCCGCCC
CTAACTCCGCCCATCCCGCCCCTAACTCCGCCCAGTTCCGCCCATTCTCCGCCCCATGGCTGACTAATTT
TTTTTATTTATGCAGAGGCCGAGGCCGCCTCTGCCTCTGAGCTATTCCAGAAGTAGTGAGGAGGCTTTTT
TGGAGGCCTAGGCTTTTGCAAAAAGCTCCCGGGAGCTTGTATATCCATTTTCGGATCTGATCAAGAGACA
GGATGAGGATCGTTTCGCATGATTGAACAAGATGGATTGCACGCAGGTTCTCCGGCCGCTTGGGTGGAGA
GGCTATTCGGCTATGACTGGGCACAACAGACAATCGGCTGCTCTGATGCCGCCGTGTTCCGGCTGTCAGC
GCAGGGGCGCCCGGTTCTTTTTGTCAAGACCGACCTGTCCGGTGCCCTGAATGAACTGCAGGACGAGGCA
GCGCGGCTATCGTGGCTGGCCACGACGGGCGTTCCTTGCGCAGCTGTGCTCGACGTTGTCACTGAAGCGG
GAAGGGACTGGCTGCTATTGGGCGAAGTGCCGGGGCAGGATCTCCTGTCATCTCACCTTGCTCCTGCCGA
GAAAGTATCCATCATGGCTGATGCAATGCGGCGGCTGCATACGCTTGATCCGGCTACCTGCCCATTCGAC
CACCAAGCGAAACATCGCATCGAGCGAGCACGTACTCGGATGGAAGCCGGTCTTGTCGATCAGGATGATC
TGGACGAAGAGCATCAGGGGCTCGCGCCAGCCGAACTGTTCGCCAGGCTCAAGGCGCGCATGCCCGACGG
CGAGGATCTCGTCGTGACCCATGGCGATGCCTGCTTGCCGAATATCATGGTGGAAAATGGCCGCTTTTCT
GGATTCATCGACTGTGGCCGGCTGGGTGTGGCGGACCGCTATCAGGACATAGCGTTGGCTACCCGTGATA
TTGCTGAAGAGCTTGGCGGCGAATGGGCTGACCGCTTCCTCGTGCTTTACGGTATCGCCGCTCCCGATTC
GCAGCGCATCGCCTTCTATCGCCTTCTTGACGAGTTCTTCTGAGCGGGACTCTGGGGTTCGAAATGACCG
ACCAAGCGACGCCCAACCTGCCATCACGAGATTTCGATTCCACCGCCGCCTTCTATGAAAGGTTGGGCTT
CGGAATCGTTTTCCGGGACGCCGGCTGGATGATCCTCCAGCGCGGGGATCTCATGCTGGAGTTCTTCGCC
CACCCCAACTTGTTTATTGCAGCTTATAATGGTTACAAATAAAGCAATAGCATCACAAATTTCACAAATA
AAGCATTTTTTTCACTGCATTCTAGTTGTGGTTTGTCCAAACTCATCAATGTATCTTATCATGTCTGTAT
ACCGTCGACCTCTAGCTAGAGCTTGGCGTAATCATGGTCATAGCTGTTTCCTGTGTGAAATTGTTATCCG
CTCACAATTCCACACAACATACGAGCCGGAAGCATAAAGTGTAAAGCCTGGGGTGCCTAATGAGTGAGCT
AACTCACATTAATTGCGTTGCGCTCACTGCCCGCTTTCCAGTCGGGAAACCTGTCGTGCCAGCTGCATTA
ATGAATCGGCCAACGCGCGGGGAGAGGCGGTTTGCGTATTGGGCGCTCTTCCGCTTCCTCGCTCACTGAC
TCGCTGCGCTCGGTCGTTCGGCTGCGGCGAGCGGTATCAGCTCACTCAAAGGCGGTAATACGGTTATCCA
CAGAATCAGGGGATAACGCAGGAAAGAACATGTGAGCAAAAGGCCAGCAAAAGGCCAGGAACCGTAAAAA
GGCCGCGTTGCTGGCGTTTTTCCATAGGCTCCGCCCCCCTGACGAGCATCACAAAAATCGACGCTCAAGT
CAGAGGTGGCGAAACCCGACAGGACTATAAAGATACCAGGCGTTTCCCCCTGGAAGCTCCCTCGTGCGCT
CTCCTGTTCCGACCCTGCCGCTTACCGGATACCTGTCCGCCTTTCTCCCTTCGGGAAGCGTGGCGCTTTC
TCATAGCTCACGCTGTAGGTATCTCAGTTCGGTGTAGGTCGTTCGCTCCAAGCTGGGCTGTGTGCACGAA
CCCCCCGTTCAGCCCGACCGCTGCGCCTTATCCGGTAACTATCGTCTTGAGTCCAACCCGGTAAGACACG
ACTTATCGCCACTGGCAGCAGCCACTGGTAACAGGATTAGCAGAGCGAGGTATGTAGGCGGTGCTACAGA
GTTCTTGAAGTGGTGGCCTAACTACGGCTACACTAGAAGAACAGTATTTGGTATCTGCGCTCTGCTGAAG
CCAGTTACCTTCGGAAAAAGAGTTGGTAGCTCTTGATCCGGCAAACAAACCACCGCTGGTAGCGGTGGTT
TTTTTGTTTGCAAGCAGCAGATTACGCGCAGAAAAAAAGGATCTCAAGAAGATCCTTTGATCTTTTCTAC
GGGGTCTGACGCTCAGTGGAACGAAAACTCACGTTAAGGGATTTTGGTCATGAGATTATCAAAAAGGATC
TTCACCTAGATCCTTTTAAATTAAAAATGAAGTTTTAAATCAATCTAAAGTATATATGAGTAAACTTGGT
CTGACAGTTACCAATGCTTAATCAGTGAGGCACCTATCTCAGCGATCTGTCTATTTCGTTCATCCATAGT
TGCCTGACTCCCCGTCGTGTAGATAACTACGATACGGGAGGGCTTACCATCTGGCCCCAGTGCTGCAATG
ATACCGCGAGACCCACGCTCACCGGCTCCAGATTTATCAGCAATAAACCAGCCAGCCGGAAGGGCCGAGC
GCAGAAGTGGTCCTGCAACTTTATCCGCCTCCATCCAGTCTATTAATTGTTGCCGGGAAGCTAGAGTAAG
TAGTTCGCCAGTTAATAGTTTGCGCAACGTTGTTGCCATTGCTACAGGCATCGTGGTGTCACGCTCGTCG
TTTGGTATGGCTTCATTCAGCTCCGGTTCCCAACGATCAAGGCGAGTTACATGATCCCCCATGTTGTGCA
AAAAAGCGGTTAGCTCCTTCGGTCCTCCGATCGTTGTCAGAAGTAAGTTGGCCGCAGTGTTATCACTCAT
GGTTATGGCAGCACTGCATAATTCTCTTACTGTCATGCCATCCGTAAGATGCTTTTCTGTGACTGGTGAG
TACTCAACCAAGTCATTCTGAGAATAGTGTATGCGGCGACCGAGTTGCTCTTGCCCGGCGTCAATACGGG
ATAATACCGCGCCACATAGCAGAACTTTAAAAGTGCTCATCATTGGAAAACGTTCTTCGGGGCGAAAACT
CTCAAGGATCTTACCGCTGTTGAGATCCAGTTCGATGTAACCCACTCGTGCACCCAACTGATCTTCAGCA
TCTTTTACTTTCACCAGCGTTTCTGGGTGAGCAAAAACAGGAAGGCAAAATGCCGCAAAAAAGGGAATAA
GGGCGACACGGAAATGTTGAATACTCATACTCTTCCTTTTTCAATATTATTGAAGCATTTATCAGGGTTA
TTGTCTCATGAGCGGATACATATTTGAATGTATTTAGAAAAATAAACAAATAGGGGTTCCGCGCACATTT
CCCCGAAAAGTGCCACCTGACGTC
Features (pLannotate 1.2.2; 21 found; start..end, strand, type, name):
     28..80      -  misc_feature   bom (fragment): basis of mobility region from pBR322
    235..614     +  enhancer       CMV enhancer: human cytomegalovirus immediate early enhancer
    615..818     +  promoter       CMV promoter: human cytomegalovirus (CMV) immediate early promoter
    814..847     +  LTR            5' LTR (truncated) (fragment): truncated 5' long terminal repeat (LTR) from HIV-1
    863..881     +  promoter       T7 promoter: promoter for bacteriophage T7 RNA polymerase
    920..4117    +  CDS            Vcl: VINC_MOUSE - Experimental evidence at protein level: Swiss-Prot protein existence level 1. Actin filament (F-actin)-binding protein involved in cell- matrix adhesion and cell-cell adhesion. Regulates cell-surface E- cadherin expression and potentiates mechanosensing by the E-cadherin complex. May also play important roles in cell morphology and locomotion (By similarity). From Mus musculus (Mouse).
   4124..4840    +  CDS            mVenus: mVenus is a basic (constitutively fluorescent) yellow fluorescent protein published in 2006, derived from Aequorea victoria. It is reported to be a rapidly-maturing monomer with moderate acid sensitivity.
   4887..5111    +  polyA_signal   bGH poly(A) signal: bovine growth hormone polyadenylation signal
   5115..5136    +  promoter       SV40 promoter (fragment): SV40 enhancer and early promoter
   5157..5585    +  rep_origin     f1 ori (sequence partly withheld): f1 bacteriophage origin of replication; arrow indicates direction of (+) strand synthesis
   5599..5928    +  promoter       SV40 promoter: SV40 enhancer and early promoter
   5995..6786    +  CDS            neo: KKA2_KLEPN - Also known as kan, nptII. Experimental evidence at protein level: Swiss-Prot protein existence level 1. Resistance to kanamycin, neomycin, paromomycin, ribostamycin, butirosin and gentamicin B. From Klebsiella pneumoniae.
   6810..6968    +  CDS            ble (fragment): BLE_KLEPN - Experimental evidence at protein level: Swiss-Prot protein existence level 1. Binding protein with a strong affinity to the bleomycin family of antibiotics. Binds to CL990; an antimitotic-antibiotic compound. From Klebsiella pneumoniae.
   6963..7084    +  polyA_signal   SV40 poly(A) signal: SV40 polyadenylation signal
   7157..7173    -  protein_bind   lac operator: The lac repressor binds to the lac operator to inhibit transcription in E. coli. This inhibition can be relieved by adding lactose or isopropyl-β-D-thiogalactopyranoside (IPTG). lac repressor encoded by lacI
   7181..7211    -  promoter       lac promoter: promoter for the E. coli lac operon
   7226..7247    -  protein_bind   CAP binding site: CAP binding activates transcription in the presence of cAMP. E. coli catabolite activator protein
   7260..7352    -  CDS            lacI (fragment): lac repressor; lacI; The lac repressor binds to the lac operator to inhibit transcription in E. coli. This inhibition can be relieved by adding lactose or isopropyl-β-D-thiogalactopyranoside (IPTG).
   7535..8123    -  rep_origin     ori: high-copy-number ColE1/pMB1/pBR322/pUC origin of replication
   8294..9154    -  CDS            AmpR: β-lactamase; bla; confers resistance to ampicillin, carbenicillin, and related antibiotics
   9155..9259    -  promoter       AmpR promoter: bla
