[The description below was written by a language model from this plasmid's Addgene catalogue record and pLannotate feature annotations shown in this document.]
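Description:
Vinculin-venus is a mammalian expression plasmid built on the pcDNA3.1(+) backbone that encodes full-length chicken (G. gallus) vinculin fused at its C terminus to the yellow fluorescent protein Venus carrying the A206K monomerizing mutation. The sequenced record is about 9.3 kb. In bacteria it is maintained at high copy from a ColE1/pUC-type origin and selected with ampicillin through the β-lactamase gene; an f1 origin is also present. For mammalian cells, a neomycin phosphotransferase gene driven by the SV40 early promoter and terminated by an SV40 polyadenylation signal allows G418 selection of stable transfectants.

The fusion cassette was cloned between the HindIII and XbaI sites and sits downstream of the human cytomegalovirus immediate-early enhancer and promoter, which gives strong constitutive expression, with a T7 promoter just upstream of the insert and the bovine growth hormone polyadenylation signal after it. The vinculin open reading frame is followed almost immediately by the mVenus coding sequence, consistent with a single in-frame fusion protein. The automated annotation labels the vinculin CDS by its closest match to the mouse protein, but the catalogue entry identifies the cDNA as chicken. The short hits to an HIV-1 LTR, ble and lacI are marked as fragments and look like matches to backbone sequence rather than functional elements.

Vinculin is an actin-binding component of cell–matrix and cell–cell adhesions, so the construct lets vinculin localization and dynamics at focal adhesions be followed by fluorescence microscopy. It was deposited with a study measuring mechanical tension across vinculin, although the record does not state what specific role this plasmid played in that work.
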