Addgene plasmid #27300: Vinculin-venus
Depositing lab: Martin Schwartz. Depositing organization: University of Virginia. Publication: Measuring mechanical tension across vinculin reveals regulation of focal adhesion dynamics. Grashoff C, Hoffman BD, Brenner MD, Zhou R, Parsons M, Yang MT, McLean MA, Sligar SG, Chen CS, Ha T, Schwartz MA. Nature. 2010 Jul 8. 466(7303):263-6. 10.1038/nature09198 PubMed 20613844.
Backbone
  Vector backbone: pcDNA3.1(+)
  Backbone size w/o insert (bp): 5428
  Vector type: Mammalian Expression
  Selectable markers: Neomycin (select with G418)
Growth in bacteria
  Bacterial resistance: Ampicillin, 100 μg/mL
  Growth temperature: 37°C
  Growth strain: DH5alpha
  Copy number: High Copy
Gene/Insert
  Gene/Insert name: Vinculin
  Species: G. gallus (chicken)
  Insert size (bp): 3927
  GenBank ID: NM_205441
  Entrez Gene: VCL (a.k.a. VINC1)
  Promoter: CMV
  Tag / fusion protein: Venus A206K (C terminal on insert)
  Cloning method: Restriction Enzyme; 5′ cloning site HindIII (not destroyed); 3′ cloning site XbaI (not destroyed)
  Sequencing primers: 5′ CMV-F; 3′ BGH-rev
Resource information
  A portion of this plasmid was derived from a plasmid made by: Chicken vinculin cDNA was originally isolated by Couto & Craig 1988 PNAS 85: 8535-8539
Terms and licenses: Academic/Nonprofit Terms; Industry Terms: Not Available to Industry
How to cite: Vinculin-venus was a gift from Martin Schwartz (Addgene plasmid # 27300 ; http://n2t.net/addgene:27300 ; RRID:Addgene_27300)
