>Addgene plasmid #27300 | Vinculin-venus | addgene partial sequence | sequence record 33585 | 27300 with BGH-rev
TCGATTTACTTGTACAGCTCGTCCATGCCGAGAGTGATCCCGGCGGCGGTCACGAACTCCAGCAGGACCA
TGTGATCGCGCTTCTCGTTGGGGTCTTTGCTCAGTTTGGACTGGTAGCTCAGGTAGTGGTTGTCGGGCAG
CAGCACGGGGCCGTCGCCGATGGGGGTGTTCTGCTGGTAGTGGTCGGCGAGCTGCACGCCGCCGTCCTCG
ATGTTGTGGCGGATCTTGAAGTTGGCCTTGATGCCGTTCTTCTGCTTGTCGGCGGTGATATAGACGTTGT
GGCTGTTGTAGTTGTACTCCAGCTTGTGCCCCAGGATGTTGCCGTCCTCCTTGAAGTCGATGCCCTTCAG
CTCGATGCGGTTCACCAGGGTGTCGCCCTCGAACTTCACCTCGGCGCGGGTCTTGTAGTTGCCGTCGTCC
TTGAAGAAGATGGTGCGCTCCTGGACGTAGCCTTCGGGCATGGCGGACTTGAAGAAGTCGTGCTGCTTCA
TGTGGTCGGGGTAGCGGGCGAAGCACTGCAGGCCGTAGCCCAGGGTGGTCACGAGGGTGGGCCAGGCACG
GGCAGCTTGCCGGTGGTGCAGATCAGCTTCAGGTCAGCTTGCCGTAGTGGCATCGC
