>Addgene plasmid #27300 | Vinculin-venus | addgene partial sequence | sequence record 33586 | 27300 with EGFP-N
CCCTTGCTCACCATGAATTCCTGATACCATGGGGTCTTTCTGACCCAGCGCAGAGTGAATCCGGCATCTG
TTCTTATCTTAATGGATGCTGCTTCAGCTTCTCTCACAGTTTCCTTCACAGACTGCATGAGGTTCTGGGC
GTTATGAACCAACATCTCAGTTGCCTGTTCTGATTCTTCATCGCTGATGTTAGTCCTGCCCAGCATGGTA
GCTTTCACTGTGGAAAGAATTTTGAGCTGCGTGCTGATGGTTGGGATTCGCTCACAGACCTGTAAGAGGT
TTGTTCTAATGCGTTTATCAGTACATTGCTTGGCCACCTCTTTGGCCAATCGAGTGACTTCATCCGATGC
CTTAGCAATATCTTTTGCACACTGGATGAGGGCACGCTTGTTTCCGCTGCCTCCTCGCACCAGGCGTGAC
ATCTCAGCCATGAGCAGCGCCATTCGTTTAGCAGCAGCAATGATGTCGTTACCCTTGCTAGACCATTTCC
GAGCCTCGTCATGCAACTGCCTAGCAGCCATCATCATGGGCTGATTAATAGCTTCTCCTGCTTTCTGCTC
TGGGAACTCCTCATCTTTTTCTTCAGGGGGTGGTGGTCTGGGTGGGGGAACCTCACCTTCTGGAAGTGGT
GGTTTTGGAGGAGCAAGCTCATCAGTCAGATGGAGATGCTCTAGGTCAGGAGGAGGAGGGGGAAAGTCTG
GCTCCTGAGGCTGAAAGGCTTCTCTGACTTTGGCCACAGCTCCCAGAATCCTGTATCCAGAATCCAAGAA
ACTCTTCTGCAAACCAGGATCAGAGATATTTCCTGCTACAGCTTTAGCATCCATTACCATCGGTGATATG
GTTTTGCTCAGCTCATCAGAAGC
